Addgene plasmid #124060: HAP40 1-371
Purpose: Baculovirus expression vector for HAP40 protein (aa 1-371) in insect cells
Depositing lab: Cheryl Arrowsmith. Depositing organization: University of Toronto. Publication: Design and characterization of mutant and wildtype huntingtin proteins produced from a toolkit of scalable eukaryotic expression systems. Harding RJ, Loppnau P, Ackloo S, Lemak A, Hutchinson A, Hunt B, Holehouse AS, Ho JC, Fan L, Toledo-Sherman L, Seitova A, Arrowsmith CH. J Biol Chem. 2019 Apr 26;294(17):6986-7001. doi: 10.1074/jbc.RA118.007204. Epub 2019 Mar 6. PubMed 30842263.
Backbone
  Vector backbone: pFBOH-MHL
  Backbone manufacturer: Arrowsmith lab (Addgene plasmid# 62304)
  Backbone size w/o insert (bp): 6767
  Vector type: Baculovirus expression
Growth in bacteria
  Bacterial resistance: Ampicillin, 100 μg/mL
  Growth temperature: 37°C
  Growth strain: DH5alpha
  Copy number: Unknown
Gene/Insert
  Gene/Insert name: HAP40
  Species: H. sapiens (human)
  Insert size (bp): 1113
  Entrez Gene: F8A1 (a.k.a. DXS522E, F8A, HAP40)
  Promoter: polyhedrin
  Tag / fusion protein: 6x His (N terminal on backbone); TEV cleavage site (N terminal on backbone)
  Cloning method: Ligation Independent Cloning
  Sequencing primers: 5′ AGTATTTTACTGTTTTCG; 3′ TAACCATTATAAGCTGC
Terms and licenses: Academic/Nonprofit Terms; Industry Terms: Not Available to Industry
Depositor comments: Please visit https://www.biorxiv.org/content/early/2018/12/10/492215 for BioRxiv preprint.
How to cite: HAP40 1-371 was a gift from Cheryl Arrowsmith (Addgene plasmid # 124060 ; http://n2t.net/addgene:124060 ; RRID:Addgene_124060)
