[The description below was written by a language model from this plasmid's Addgene catalogue record and pLannotate feature annotations shown in this document.]
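Description:
HAP40 1-371 is a baculovirus transfer (donor) plasmid built on the pFBOH-MHL backbone for producing full-length human HAP40 (the F8A1 gene product, residues 1-371) in insect cells. It is maintained in E. coli through a high-copy ColE1/pUC-type origin and selected with ampicillin via the β-lactamase gene. An f1 phage origin is also present. The catalogue lists the empty backbone as 6,767 bp, whereas the sequenced construct is 5,846 nt even with the 1,113 bp insert. This suggests that ligation-independent cloning replaced a sizeable stuffer segment, although the record does not say so.

The expression cassette lies between the Tn7R and Tn7L ends of a mini-Tn7 element, together with a gentamicin acetyltransferase gene driven by the Pc integron promoter. This arrangement is typical of vectors designed for site-specific Tn7 transposition into a baculovirus shuttle genome (bacmid) carried in E. coli, with gentamicin resistance marking bacmids that have received the cassette. Within the transposable region, the very late polyhedrin promoter from Autographa californica nucleopolyhedrovirus drives the HAP40 open reading frame, and an SV40 polyadenylation signal follows it. The backbone supplies an N-terminal 6xHis tag and a TEV protease cleavage site, allowing metal-affinity purification and then tag removal. The short "capTEV" hit in the feature table likely reflects this tag region.

HAP40 is a huntingtin-associated protein that acts as a RAB5A effector in early endosome trafficking. The plasmid was deposited as part of a toolkit of scalable eukaryotic expression systems for huntingtin proteins, and the recorded purpose is HAP40 expression in insect cells.
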