Features (pLannotate 1.2.2; 16 found; start..end, strand, type, name):
      1..589     +  rep_origin     ori: high-copy-number ColE1/pMB1/pBR322/pUC origin of replication
    775..826     -  misc_feature   bom (fragment): basis of mobility region from pBR322
    894..1118    -  mobile_element Tn7R: mini-Tn7 element (right end of the Tn7 transposon) Tn7
   1185..1718    -  CDS            GmR: gentamycin acetyltransferase; aacC1; confers resistance to gentamycin
   1888..1916    -  promoter       Pc promoter: intI1 (promoter lies within the coding sequence); class 1 integron promoter
   1894..2241    -  CDS            YPR2_ECOLX (fragment): Protein predicted: Swiss-Prot protein existence level 4. From Escherichia coli.
   2268..2359    +  promoter       polyhedrin promoter: polh from Autographa californica; promoter for the baculovirus polyhedrin gene
   2416..2434    +  CDS            capTEV™ (fragment) (sequence withheld): composite tag for in vivo biotinylation, TEV protease cleavage, and 6xHis tagging
   2469..3581    +  CDS            F8A1 (sequence withheld): HAP40_HUMAN - Experimental evidence at protein level: Swiss-Prot protein existence level 1. RAB5A effector molecule that is involved in vesicular trafficking of early endosomes (PubMed:16476778). Mediates the recruitment of HTT by RAB5A onto early endosomes. The HTT- F8A1/F8A2/F8A3-RAB5A complex stimulates early endosomal interaction with actin filaments and inhibits interaction with microtubules, leading to the reduction of endosome motility (PubMed:16476778). From Homo sapiens (Human).
   3613..3696    +  CDS            large T antigen (fragment): large T antigen from SV40 (simian virus 40)
   3719..3853    +  polyA_signal   SV40 poly(A) signal: SV40 polyadenylation signal
   3882..4047    -  mobile_element Tn7L: mini-Tn7 element (left end of the Tn7 transposon) Tn7
   4210..4226    +  CDS            lacZα (fragment): LacZα fragment of β-galactosidase; lacZ fragment
   4231..4685    +  rep_origin     f1 ori (sequence partly withheld): f1 bacteriophage origin of replication; arrow indicates direction of (+) strand synthesis
   4711..4815    +  promoter       AmpR promoter: bla
   4816..5676    +  CDS            AmpR: β-lactamase; bla; confers resistance to ampicillin, carbenicillin, and related antibiotics
>Addgene plasmid #124060 | HAP40 1-371 | addgene full sequence | sequence record 242713 | Addgene NGS Result
TTGAGATCCTTTTTTTCTGCGCGTAATCTGCTGCTTGCAAACAAAAAAACCACCGCTACCAGCGGTGGTT
TGTTTGCCGGATCAAGAGCTACCAACTCTTTTTCCGAAGGTAACTGGCTTCAGCAGAGCGCAGATACCAA
ATACTGTTCTTCTAGTGTAGCCGTAGTTAGGCCACCACTTCAAGAACTCTGTAGCACCGCCTACATACCT
CGCTCTGCTAATCCTGTTACCAGTGGCTGCTGCCAGTGGCGATAAGTCGTGTCTTACCGGGTTGGACTCA
AGACGATAGTTACCGGATAAGGCGCAGCGGTCGGGCTGAACGGGGGGTTCGTGCACACAGCCCAGCTTGG
AGCGAACGACCTACACCGAACTGAGATACCTACAGCGTGAGCTATGAGAAAGCGCCACGCTTCCCGAAGG
GAGAAAGGCGGACAGGTATCCGGTAAGCGGCAGGGTCGGAACAGGAGAGCGCACGAGGGAGCTTCCAGGG
GGAAACGCCTGGTATCTTTATAGTCCTGTCGGGTTTCGCCACCTCTGACTTGAGCGTCGATTTTTGTGAT
GCTCGTCAGGGGGGCGGAGCCTATGGAAAAACGCCAGCAACGCGGCCTTTTTACGGTTCCTGGCCTTTTG
CTGGCCTTTTGCTCACATGTTCTTTCCTGCGTTATCCCCTGATTCTGTGGATAACCGTATTACCGCCTTT
GAGTGAGCTGATACCGCTCGCCGCAGCCGAACGACCGAGCGCAGCGAGTCAGTGAGCGAGGAAGCGGAAG
AGCGCCTGATGCGGTATTTTCTCCTTACGCATCTGTGCGGTATTTCACACCGCATAGACCAGCCGCGTAA
CCTGGCAAAATCGGTTACGGTTGAGTAATAAATGGATGCCCTGCGTAAGCGGGTGTGGGCGGACAATAAA
GTCTTAAACTGAACAAAATAGATCTAAACTATGACAATAAAGTCTTAAACTAGACAGAATAGTTGTAAAC
TGAAATCAGTCCAGTTATGCTGTGAAAAAGCATACTGGACTTTTGTTATGGCTAAAGCAAACTCTTCATT
TTCTGAAGTGCAAATTGCCCGTCGTATTAAAGAGGGGCGTGGCCAAGGGCATGGTAAAGACTATATTCGC
GGCGTTGTGACAATTTACCGAACAACTCCGCGGCCGGGAAGCCGATCTCGGCTTGAACGAATTGTTAGGT
GGCGGTACTTGGGTCGATATCAAAGTGCATCACTTCTTCCCGTATGCCCAACTTTGTATAGAGAGCCACT
GCGGGATCGTCACCGTAATCTGCTTGCACGTAGATCACATAAGCACCAAGCGCGTTGGCCTCATGCTTGA
GCAGATTGATGAGCGCGGTGGCAATGCCCTGCCTCCGGTGCTCGCCGGAGACTGCGAGATCATAGATATA
GATCTCACTACGCGGCTGCTCAAACTTGGGCAGAACGTAAGCCGCGAGAGCGCCAACAACCGCTTCTTGG
TCGAAGGCAGCAAGCGCGATGAATGTCTTACTACGGAGCAAGTTCCCGAGGTAATCGGAGTCCGGCTGAT
GTTGGGAGTAGGTGGCTACGTCTCCGAACTCACGACCGAAAAGATCAAGAGCAGCCCGCATGGATTTGAC
TTGGTCAGGGCCGAGCCTACATGTGCGAATGATGCCCATACTTGAGCCACCTAACTTTGTTTTAGGGCGA
CTGCCCTGCTGCGTAACATCGTTGCTGCTCCATAACATCAAACATCGACCCACGGCGTAACGCGCTTGCT
GCTTGGATGCCCGAGGCATAGACTGTACAAAAAAACAGTCATAACAAGCCATGAAAACCGCCACTGCGCC
GTTACCACCGCTGCGTTCGGTCAAGGTTCTGGACCAGTTGCGTGAGCGCATACGCTACTTGCATTACAGT
TTACGAACCGAACAGGCTTATGTCAACTGGGTTCGTGCCTTCATCCGTTTCCACGGTGTGCGTCACCCGG
CAACCTTGGGCAGCAGCGAAGTCGAGGCATTTCTGTCCTGGCTGGCGAACGAGCGCAAGGTTTCGGTCTC
CACGCATCGTCAGGCATTGGCGGCCTTGCTGTTCTTCTACGGCAAGGTGCTGTGCACGGATCTGCCCTGG
CTTCAGGAGATCGGAAGACCTCGGCCGTCGCGGCGCTTGCCGGTGGTGCTGACCCCGGATGAAGTGGTTC
GCATCCTCGGTTTTCTGGAAGGCGAGCATCGTTTGTTCGCCCAGGACTCTAGCTATAGTTCTAGTGGTTG
GCTACGTATACTCCGGAATATTAATAGATCATGGAGATAATTAAAATGATAACCATCTCGCAAATAAATA
AGTATTTTACTGTTTTCGTAACAGTTTTGTAATAAAAAAACCTATAAATATTCCGGATTATTCATACCGT
CCCACCATCGGGCGCGGATCTCGGTCCGAAAACC
[1167 nt withheld, positions 2415-3581]
TGATGACGAAGCTTGTCGAGAAGTACTAGAGGATCATAATCAGCCATACCACATTTGTAGAGGTTTTACT
TGCTTTAAAAAACCTCCCACACCTCCCCCTGAACCTGAAACATAAAATGAATGCAATTGTTGTTGTTAAC
TTGTTTATTGCAGCTTATAATGGTTACAAATAAAGCAATAGCATCACAAATTTCACAAATAAAGCATTTT
TTTCACTGCATTCTAGTTGTGGTTTGTCCAAACTCATCAATGTATCTTATCATGTCTGGATCTGATCACT
GATATCGCCTAGGAGATCCGAACCAGATAAGTGAAATCTAGTTCCAAACTATTTTGTCATTTTTAATTTT
CGTATTAGCTTACGACGCTACACCCAGTTCCCATCTATTTTGTCACTCTTCCCTAAATAATCCTTAAAAA
CTCCATTTCCACCCCTCCCAGTTCCCAACTATTTTGTCCGCCCACAGCGGGGCATTTTTCTTCCTGTTAT
GTTTTTAATCAAACATCCTGCCAACTCCATGTGACAAACCGTCATCTTCGGCTACTTTTTCTCTGTCACA
GAATGAAAATTTTTCTGTCATCTCTTCGTTATTAATGTTTGTAATTGACTGAATATCAACGCTTATTTGC
AGCCTGAATGGCGAATGGG
[124 nt withheld, positions 4231-4354]
C
[91 nt withheld, positions 4356-4446]
A
[49 nt withheld, positions 4448-4496]
CCTTTGACGTTGGAGTCCACGTTCTT
[37 nt withheld, positions 4523-4559]
ACCCTATCTCGGTCTATTCTTTTGATTTATAAGGGATTTTGCCGATTTCGGCCTATTGGTTAAAAAATGA
GCTGATTTAACAAAAATTTAACGCGAATTTTAACAAAATATTAACGCTTACAATTTAGGTGGCACTTTTC
GGGGAAATGTGCGCGGAACCCCTATTTGTTTATTTTTCTAAATACATTCAAATATGTATCCGCTCATGAG
ACAATAACCCTGATAAATGCTTCAATAATATTGAAAAAGGAAGAGTATGAGTATTCAACATTTCCGTGTC
GCCCTTATTCCCTTTTTTGCGGCATTTTGCCTTCCTGTTTTTGCTCACCCAGAAACGCTGGTGAAAGTAA
AAGATGCTGAAGATCAGTTGGGTGCACGAGTGGGTTACATCGAACTGGATCTCAACAGCGGTAAGATCCT
TGAGAGTTTTCGCCCCGAAGAACGTTTTCCAATGATGAGCACTTTTAAAGTTCTGCTATGTGGCGCGGTA
TTATCCCGTATTGACGCCGGGCAAGAGCAACTCGGTCGCCGCATACACTATTCTCAGAATGACTTGGTTG
AGTACTCACCAGTCACAGAAAAGCATCTTACGGATGGCATGACAGTAAGAGAATTATGCAGTGCTGCCAT
AACCATGAGTGATAACACTGCGGCCAACTTACTTCTGACAACGATCGGAGGACCGAAGGAGCTAACCGCT
TTTTTGCACAACATGGGGGATCATGTAACTCGCCTTGATCGTTGGGAACCGGAGCTGAATGAAGCCATAC
CAAACGACGAGCGTGACACCACGATGCCTGTAGCAATGGCAACAACGTTGCGCAAACTATTAACTGGCGA
ACTACTTACTCTAGCTTCCCGGCAACAATTAATAGACTGGATGGAGGCGGATAAAGTTGCAGGACCACTT
CTGCGCTCGGCCCTTCCGGCTGGCTGGTTTATTGCTGATAAATCTGGAGCCGGTGAGCGTGGGTCTCGCG
GTATCATTGCAGCACTGGGGCCAGATGGTAAGCCCTCCCGTATCGTAGTTATCTACACGACGGGGAGTCA
GGCAACTATGGATGAACGAAATAGACAGATCGCTGAGATAGGTGCCTCACTGATTAAGCATTGGTAACTG
TCAGACCAAGTTTACTCATATATACTTTAGATTGATTTAAAACTTCATTTTTAATTTAAAAGGATCTAGG
TGAAGATCCTTTTTGATAATCTCATGACCAAAATCCCTTAACGTGAGTTTTCGTTCCACTGAGCGTCAGA
CCCCGTAGAAAAGATCAAAGGATCTTC
