>Addgene plasmid #124060 | HAP40 1-371 | depositor partial sequence | sequence record 235933 | insert sequence
[1113 nt withheld, positions 1-1113]
